Addgene plasmid #82255: pDONR223_ATG16L1_WT
Purpose: Gateway Donor vector containing ATG16L1 , part of the Target Accelerator Plasmid Collection.
Depositing lab: Jesse Boehm & William Hahn & David Root. Depositing organization: Broad Institute. Publication: Systematic Functional Interrogation of Rare Cancer Variants Identifies Oncogenic Alleles. Kim E, Ilic N, Shrestha Y, Zou L, Kamburov A, Zhu C, Yang X, Lubonja R, Tran N, Nguyen C, Lawrence MS, Piccioni F, Bagul M, Doench JG, Chouinard CR, Wu X, Hogstrom L, Natoli T, Tamayo P, Horn H, Corsello SM, Lage K, Root DE, Subramanian A, Golub TR, Getz G, Boehm JS, Hahn WC. Cancer Discov. 2016 Jul;6(7):714-26. doi: 10.1158/2159-8290.CD-16-0160. Epub 2016 May 4. PubMed 27147599.
Backbone
  Vector backbone: pDONR223
  Backbone manufacturer: Invitrogen
  Backbone size w/o insert (bp): 2790
  Vector type: Gateway Entry vector
Growth in bacteria
  Bacterial resistance: Spectinomycin, 50 μg/mL
  Growth temperature: 37°C
  Growth strain: DH5alpha
  Copy number: High Copy
Gene/Insert
  Gene/Insert name: ATG16L1 (alt name: NM_001190266.1)
  Species: H. sapiens (human)
  Mutation: WT
  Entrez Gene: ATG16L1 (a.k.a. APG16L, ATG16A, ATG16L, IBD10, WDR30)
  Promoter: None
  Cloning method: Gateway Cloning
  Sequencing primers: 5′ M13pUC-fwd; 3′ M13-Rev
Terms and licenses: Academic/Nonprofit Terms; Industry Terms: Not Available to Industry
Depositor comments: Open state: NO stop codon immediately follows insert. Supporting reference: Systematic morphological profiling of human gene and allele function via Cell Painting. Rohban MH, et al. Elife. 2017, Mar 18;6. pii: e24060. PubMed PMID 28315521
How to cite: pDONR223_ATG16L1_WT was a gift from Jesse Boehm & William Hahn & David Root (Addgene plasmid # 82255 ; http://n2t.net/addgene:82255 ; RRID:Addgene_82255)
