[The description below was written by a language model from this plasmid's Addgene catalogue record and pLannotate feature annotations shown in this document.]
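Description:
pDONR223_ATG16L1_WT is a Gateway entry clone built on the Invitrogen pDONR223 backbone, carrying the wild-type human ATG16L1 open reading frame (catalogued against transcript NM_001190266.1). It is a small bacterial plasmid of about 4.4 kb in the sequenced record. It replicates at high copy in E. coli from a ColE1/pUC-type origin and is selected with spectinomycin through the aadA (SmR) aminoglycoside adenylyltransferase gene. The annotation also picks up a partial class 1 integron Pc promoter and a short gentamicin acetyltransferase fragment upstream of this gene. These appear to be remnants of the resistance cassette's origin, not functional markers.

The ATG16L1 coding sequence is flanked on both sides by attL-type Gateway recombination sites. The automated annotation labels both as attL3, in opposite orientations. These sites allow the ORF to be moved by an LR Clonase reaction into any compatible destination vector. The entry clone has no promoter driving the insert, so expression depends entirely on the destination vector chosen. rrnB T1 and T2 terminators lie upstream of the cassette and insulate it from read-through transcription. A T7 promoter sits just beyond the downstream att site, and short lacI and lacZα fragments are backbone remnants. The depositor notes that the insert is in the "open" state, with no stop codon immediately following it, which permits C-terminal fusions to tags or reporters supplied by the destination vector.

ATG16L1 encodes an autophagy factor that works with the ATG12–ATG5 conjugate to lipidate LC3 during autophagosome membrane elongation. This clone belongs to the Target Accelerator Plasmid Collection. It serves as the wild-type reference ORF for generating expression constructs in functional studies that compare gene variants.
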