Features (pLannotate 1.2.2; 12 found; start..end, strand, type, name):
    769..861     +  CDS            lacI (fragment): lac repressor; lacI; The lac repressor binds to the lac operator to inhibit transcription in E. coli. This inhibition can be relieved by adding lactose or isopropyl-β-D-thiogalactopyranoside (IPTG).
    916..943     -  terminator     rrnB T2 terminator: transcription terminator T2 from the E. coli rrnB gene
   1075..1118    +  terminator     rrnB T1 terminator: Escherichia coli rrnB; transcription terminator T1 from the E. coli rrnB gene
   1165..1201    -  CDS            lacZα (fragment): LacZα fragment of β-galactosidase; lacZ fragment
   1218..1313    +  protein_bind   attL3: mutant version of attL; recombination site for the Gateway® LR reaction LR Clonase™
   1319..2887    +  CDS            ATG16L1 (fragment): A16L1_HUMAN - Also known as APG16L. Experimental evidence at protein level: Swiss-Prot protein existence level 1. Plays an essential role in autophagy: interacts with ATG12- ATG5 to mediate the conjugation of phosphatidylethanolamine (PE) to LC3 (MAP1LC3A, MAP1LC3B or MAP1LC3C), to produce a membrane-bound activated form of LC3 named LC3-II. Thereby, controls the elongation of the nascent autophagosomal membrane (PubMed:24553140, PubMed:23376921, PubMed:24954904, PubMed:27273576, PubMed:23392225). Regulates mitochondrial antiviral signaling (MAVS)-dependent type I interferon (IFN-I) production
   2892..2987    -  protein_bind   attL3: mutant version of attL; recombination site for the Gateway® LR reaction LR Clonase™
   3006..3024    -  promoter       T7 promoter: promoter for bacteriophage T7 RNA polymerase
   3214..3237    +  promoter       Pc promoter (fragment): intI1 (promoter lies within the coding sequence); class 1 integron promoter
   3413..3469    +  CDS            GmR (fragment): gentamycin acetyltransferase; aacC1; confers resistance to gentamycin
   3476..4267    +  CDS            SmR: aminoglycoside adenylyltransferase (Murphy, 1985); aadA; confers resistance to spectinomycin and streptomycin
   4360..586     +  rep_origin     ori (across the origin): high-copy-number ColE1/pMB1/pBR322/pUC origin of replication
>Addgene plasmid #82255 | pDONR223_ATG16L1_WT | addgene full sequence | sequence record 165184 | Addgene NGS result
AGATCCTTTTTTTCTGCGCGTAATCTGCTGCTTGCAAACAAAAAAACCACCGCTACCAGCGGTGGTTTGT
TTGCCGGATCAAGAGCTACCAACTCTTTTTCCGAAGGTAACTGGCTTCAGCAGAGCGCAGATACCAAATA
CTGTTCTTCTAGTGTAGCCGTAGTTAGGCCACCACTTCAAGAACTCTGTAGCACCGCCTACATACCTCGC
TCTGCTAATCCTGTTACCAGTGGCTGCTGCCAGTGGCGATAAGTCGTGTCTTACCGGGTTGGACTCAAGA
CGATAGTTACCGGATAAGGCGCAGCGGTCGGGCTGAACGGGGGGTTCGTGCACACAGCCCAGCTTGGAGC
GAACGACCTACACCGAACTGAGATACCTACAGCGTGAGCTATGAGAAAGCGCCACGCTTCCCGAAGGGAG
AAAGGCGGACAGGTATCCGGTAAGCGGCAGGGTCGGAACAGGAGAGCGCACGAGGGAGCTTCCAGGGGGA
AACGCCTGGTATCTTTATAGTCCTGTCGGGTTTCGCCACCTCTGACTTGAGCGTCGATTTTTGTGATGCT
CGTCAGGGGGGCGGAGCCTATGGAAAAACGCCAGCAACGCGGCCTTTTTACGGTTCCTGGCCTTTTGCTG
GCCTTTTGCTCACATGTTCTTTCCTGCGTTATCCCCTGATTCTGTGGATAACCGTATTACCGCCTTTGAG
TGAGCTGATACCGCTCGCCGCAGCCGAACGACCGAGCGCAGCGAGTCAGTGAGCGAGGAAGCGGAAGAGC
GCCCAATACGCAAACCGCCTCTCCCCGCGCGTTGGCCGATTCATTAATGCAGCTGGCACGACAGGTTTCC
CGACTGGAAAGCGGGCAGTGAGCGCAACGCAATTAATACGCGTACCGCTAGCCAGGAAGAGTTTGTAGAA
ACGCAAAAAGGCCATCCGTCAGGATGGCCTTCTGCTTAGTTTGATGCCTGGCAGTTTATGGCGGGCGTCC
TGCCCGCCACCCTCCGGGCCGTTGCTTCACAACGTTCAAATCCGCTCCCGGCGGATTTGTCCTACTCAGG
AGAGCGTTCACCGACAAACAACAGATAAAACGAAAGGCCCAGTCTTCCGACTGAGCCTTTCGTTTTATTT
GATGCCTGGCAGTTCCCTACTCTCGCGTTAACGCTAGCATGGATGTTTTCCCAGTCACGACGTTGTAAAA
CGACGGCCAGTCTTAAGCTCGGGCCCCAAATAATGATTTTATTTTGACTGATAGTGACCTGTTCGTTGCA
ACAAATTGATGAGCAATGCTTTTTTATAATGCCAACTTTGTACAAAAAAGTTGGCACCATGGCCCAACTG
AGGATTAAGCACCAAGAGGAACTGACTGAATTACACAAGAAACGTGGGGAGTTAGCTCAACTGGTGATTG
ACCTGAATAACCAAATGCAGCGGAAGGACAGGGAGATGCAGATGAATGAAGCAAAAATTGCAGAATGTTT
GCAGACTATCTCTGACCTGGAGACGGAGTGCCTAGACCTGCGCACTAAGCTTTGTGACCTTGAAAGAGCC
AACCAGACCCTGAAGGATGAATATGATGCCCTGCAGATCACTTTTACTGCCTTGGAGGGAAAACTGAGGA
AAACTACGGAAGAGAACCAGGAGCTGGTCACCAGATGGATGGCTGAGAAAGCCCAGGAAGCCAATCGGCT
TAATGCAGAGAATGAAAAAGACTCCAGGAGGCGGCAAGCCCGGCTGCAGAAAGAGCTTGCAGAAGCAGCA
AAGGAACCTCTACCAGTCGAACAGGATGATGACATTGAGGTCATTGTGGATGAAACTTCTGATCACACAG
AAGAGACCTCTCCTGTGCGAGCCATCAGCAGAGCAGCCACTAAGCGACTCTCGCAGCCTGCTGGAGGCCT
TCTGGATTCTATCACTAATATCTTTGGGAGACGCTCTGTCTCTTCCTTCCCAGTCCCCCAGGACAATGTG
GATACTCATCCTGGTTCTGGTAAAGAAGTGAGGGTACCAGCTACTGCCTTGTGTGTCTTCGATGCACATG
ATGGGGAAGTCAACGCTGTGCAGTTCAGTCCAGGTTCCCGGTTACTGGCCACTGGAGGCATGGACCGCAG
GGTTAAGCTTTGGGAAGTATTTGGAGAAAAATGTGAGTTCAAGGGTTCCCTATCTGGCAGTAATGCAGGA
ATTACAAGCATTGAATTTGATAGTGCTGGATCTTACCTCTTAGCAGCTTCAAATGATTTTGCAAGCCGAA
TCTGGACTGTGGATGATTATCGATTACGGCACACACTCACGGGACACAGTGGGAAAGTGCTGTCTGCTAA
GTTCCTGCTGGACAATGCGCGGATTGTCTCAGGAAGTCACGACCGGACTCTCAAACTCTGGGATCTACGC
AGCAAAGTCTGCATAAAGACAGTGTTTGCAGGATCCAGTTGCAATGATATTGTCTGCACAGAGCAATGTG
TAATGAGTGGACATTTTGACAAGAAAATTCGTTTCTGGGACATTCGATCAGAGAGCATAGTTCGAGAGAT
GGAGCTGTTGGGAAAGATTACTGCCCTGGACTTAAACCCAGAAAGGACTGAGCTCCTGAGCTGCTCCCGT
GATGACTTGCTAAAAGTTATTGATCTCCGAACAAATGCTATCAAGCAGACATTCAGTGCACCTGGGTTCA
AGTGCGGCTCTGACTGGACCAGAGTTGTCTTCAGCCCTGATGGCAGTTACGTGGCGGCAGGCTCTGCTGA
GGGCTCTCTGTATATCTGGAGTGTGCTCACAGGGAAAGTGGAAAAGGTTCTTTCAAAGCAGCACAGCTCA
TCCATCAATGCGGTGGCGTGGTCGCCCTCTGGCTCGCACGTTGTCAGTGTGGACAAAGGATGCAAAGCTG
TGCTGTGGGCACAGTACTTGCCAACTTTCTTGTACAAAGTTGGCATTATAAGAAAGCATTGCTTATCAAT
TTGTTGCAACGAACAGGTCACTATCAGTCAAAATAAAATCATTATTTGCCATCCAGCTGATATCCCCTAT
AGTGAGTCGTATTACATGGTCATAGCTGTTTCCTGGCAGCTCTGGCCCGTGTCTCAAAATCTCTGATGTT
ACATTGCACAAGATAAAAATATATCATCATGCCTCCTCTAGACCAGCCAGGACAGAAATGCCTCGACTTC
GCTGCTACCCAAGGTTGCCGGGTGACGCACACCGTGGAAACGGATGAAGGCACGAACCCAGTGGACATAA
GCCTGTTCGGTTCGTAAGCTGTAATGCAAGTAGCGTATGCGCTCACGCAACTGGTCCAGAACCTTGACCG
AACGCAGCGGTGGTAACGGCGCAGTGGCGGTTTTCATGGCTTGTTATGACTGTTTTTTTGGGGTACAGTC
TATGCCTCGGGCATCCAAGCAGCAAGCGCGTTACGCCGTGGGTCGATGTTTGATGTTATGGAGCAGCAAC
GATGTTACGCAGCAGGGCAGTCGCCCTAAAACAAAGTTAAACATTATGAGGGAAGCGGTGATCGCCGAAG
TATCGACTCAACTATCAGAGGTAGTTGGCGTCATCGAGCGCCATCTCGAACCGACGTTGCTGGCCGTACA
TTTGTACGGCTCCGCAGTGGATGGCGGCCTGAAGCCACACAGTGATATTGATTTGCTGGTTACGGTGACC
GTAAGGCTTGATGAAACAACGCGGCGAGCTTTGATCAACGACCTTTTGGAAACTTCGGCTTCCCCTGGAG
AGAGCGAGATTCTCCGCGCTGTAGAAGTCACCATTGTTGTGCACGACGACATCATTCCGTGGCGTTATCC
AGCTAAGCGCGAACTGCAATTTGGAGAATGGCAGCGCAATGACATTCTTGCAGGTATCTTCGAGCCAGCC
ACGATCGACATTGATCTGGCTATCTTGCTGACAAAAGCAAGAGAACATAGCGTTGCCTTGGTAGGTCCAG
CGGCGGAGGAACTCTTTGATCCGGTTCCTGAACAGGATCTATTTGAGGCGCTAAATGAAACCTTAACGCT
ATGGAACTCGCCGCCCGACTGGGCTGGCGATGAGCGAAATGTAGTGCTTACGTTGTCCCGCATTTGGTAC
AGCGCAGTAACCGGCAAAATCGCGCCGAAGGATGTCGCTGCCGACTGGGCAATGGAGCGCCTGCCGGCCC
AGTATCAGCCCGTCATACTTGAAGCTAGACAGGCTTATCTTGGACAAGAAGAAGATCGCTTGGCCTCGCG
CGCAGATCAGTTGGAAGAATTTGTCCACTACGTGAAAGGCGAGATCACCAAGGTAGTCGGCAAATAACCC
TCGAGCCACCCATGACCAAAATCCCTTAACGTGAGTTACGCGTCGTTCCACTGAGCGTCAGACCCCGTAG
AAAAGATCAAAGGATCTTCTTG
