>Addgene plasmid #82255 | pDONR223_ATG16L1_WT | depositor partial sequence | sequence record 155626 | Insert sequence
ATGGCCCAACTGAGGATTAAGCACCAAGAGGAACTGACTGAATTACACAAGAAACGTGGGGAGTTAGCTC
AACTGGTGATTGACCTGAATAACCAAATGCAGCGGAAGGACAGGGAGATGCAGATGAATGAAGCAAAAAT
TGCAGAATGTTTGCAGACTATCTCTGACCTGGAGACGGAGTGCCTAGACCTGCGCACTAAGCTTTGTGAC
CTTGAAAGAGCCAACCAGACCCTGAAGGATGAATATGATGCCCTGCAGATCACTTTTACTGCCTTGGAGG
GAAAACTGAGGAAAACTACGGAAGAGAACCAGGAGCTGGTCACCAGATGGATGGCTGAGAAAGCCCAGGA
AGCCAATCGGCTTAATGCAGAGAATGAAAAAGACTCCAGGAGGCGGCAAGCCCGGCTGCAGAAAGAGCTT
GCAGAAGCAGCAAAGGAACCTCTACCAGTCGAACAGGATGATGACATTGAGGTCATTGTGGATGAAACTT
CTGATCACACAGAAGAGACCTCTCCTGTGCGAGCCATCAGCAGAGCAGCCACTAAGCGACTCTCGCAGCC
TGCTGGAGGCCTTCTGGATTCTATCACTAATATCTTTGGGAGACGCTCTGTCTCTTCCTTCCCAGTCCCC
CAGGACAATGTGGATACTCATCCTGGTTCTGGTAAAGAAGTGAGGGTACCAGCTACTGCCTTGTGTGTCT
TCGATGCACATGATGGGGAAGTCAACGCTGTGCAGTTCAGTCCAGGTTCCCGGTTACTGGCCACTGGAGG
CATGGACCGCAGGGTTAAGCTTTGGGAAGTATTTGGAGAAAAATGTGAGTTCAAGGGTTCCCTATCTGGC
AGTAATGCAGGAATTACAAGCATTGAATTTGATAGTGCTGGATCTTACCTCTTAGCAGCTTCAAATGATT
TTGCAAGCCGAATCTGGACTGTGGATGATTATCGATTACGGCACACACTCACGGGACACAGTGGGAAAGT
GCTGTCTGCTAAGTTCCTGCTGGACAATGCGCGGATTGTCTCAGGAAGTCACGACCGGACTCTCAAACTC
TGGGATCTACGCAGCAAAGTCTGCATAAAGACAGTGTTTGCAGGATCCAGTTGCAATGATATTGTCTGCA
CAGAGCAATGTGTAATGAGTGGACATTTTGACAAGAAAATTCGTTTCTGGGACATTCGATCAGAGAGCAT
AGTTCGAGAGATGGAGCTGTTGGGAAAGATTACTGCCCTGGACTTAAACCCAGAAAGGACTGAGCTCCTG
AGCTGCTCCCGTGATGACTTGCTAAAAGTTATTGATCTCCGAACAAATGCTATCAAGCAGACATTCAGTG
CACCTGGGTTCAAGTGCGGCTCTGACTGGACCAGAGTTGTCTTCAGCCCTGATGGCAGTTACGTGGCGGC
AGGCTCTGCTGAGGGCTCTCTGTATATCTGGAGTGTGCTCACAGGGAAAGTGGAAAAGGTTCTTTCAAAG
CAGCACAGCTCATCCATCAATGCGGTGGCGTGGTCGCCCTCTGGCTCGCACGTTGTCAGTGTGGACAAAG
GATGCAAAGCTGTGCTGTGGGCACAGTAC
